>Addgene plasmid #63615 | pDHt-SK | depositor full sequence | sequence record 119641 | pDHt-SK sequence 7481 bps
TGGCAGGATATATTGTGGTGTAAACAAATTGACGCTTAGACAACTTAATAACACATTGCGGACGTTTTTA
ATGTACTGAATTAACGCCGAATTAATTCGGGGGATCTGGATTTTAGTACTGGATTTTGGTTTTAGGAATT
AGAAATTTTATTGATAGAAGTATTTTACAAATACAAATACATACTAAGGGTTTCTTATATGCTCAACACA
TGAGCGAAACCCTATAGGAACCCTAATTCCCTTATCTGGGAACTACTCACACATTATTATGGAGAAACTC
GATTGGCAAGCTGCTCTAGCCAATACGCAAACCGCCTCTCCCCGCGCGTTGGCCGATTCATTAATGCAGC
CTTCATGTTCTTTCCTGCGTTATCCCCTGATTCTGTGGATAACCGTATTACCGCCTTTGAGTGAGCTGAT
ACCGCTCGCCGCAGCCGAACGACCGAGCGCAGCGAGTCAGTGAGCGAGGAAGCGGAAGAGCGCCCAATAC
GCAAACCGCCTCTCCCCGCGCGTTGGCCGATTCATTAATGCAGCTGGCACGACAGGTTTCCCGACTGGAA
AGCGGGCAGTGAGCGCAACGCAATTAATGTGAGTTAGCTCACTCATTAGGCACCCCAGGCTTTACACTTT
ATGCTTCCGGCTCGTATGTTGTGTGGAATTGTGAGCGGATAACAATTTCACACAGGAAACAGCTATGACC
ATGATTACGCCAAGCGCGCAATTAACCCTCACTAAAGGGAACAAAAGCTGGAGCTCCACCGCGGTGGCGG
CCGCTCTAGAACTAGTGGATCCCCCGGGCTGCAGGAATTCGATATCAAGCTTATCGATACCGTCGACCTC
GAGGGGGGGCCCGGTACCCAATTCGCCCTATAGTGAGTCGTATTACGCGCGCTCACTGGCCGTCGTTTTA
CAACGTCGTGACTGGGAAAACCCTGGCGTTACCCAACTTAATCGCCTTGCAGCACATCCCCCTTTCGCCA
GCTGGCGTAATAGCGAAGAGGCCCGCACCGATCGCCCTTCCCAACAGTTGCGCAGCCTGAATGGCGAATG
GAAATTGTAAGCGTTAATGTTCTGGCGTAATAGCGAAGAGGCCCGCACCGATCGCCCTTCCCAACAGTTG
CGCAGCCTGAATGGCGAATGCTAGAGCAGCTTGAGCTTGGATCAGATTGTCGTTTCCCGCCTTCAGTTTA
AACTATCAGTGTTTGACAGGATATATTGGCGGGTAAACCTAAGAGAAAAGAGCGTTTATTAGAATAACGG
ATATTTAAAAGGGCGTGAAAAGGTTTATCCGTTCGTCCATTTGTATGTGCATGCCAACCACAGGGTTCCC
CTCGGGATCAAAGTACTTTGATCCAACCCCTCCGCTGCTATAGTGCAGTCGGCTTCTGACGTTCAGTGCA
GCCGTCTTCTGAAAACGACATGTCGCACAAGTCCTAAGTTACGCGACAGGCTGCCGCCCTGCCCTTTTCC
TGGCGTTTTCTTGTCGCGTGTTTTAGTCGCATAAAGTAGAATACTTGCGACTAGAACCGGAGACATTACG
CCATGAACAAGAGCGCCGCCGCTGGCCTGCTGGGCTATGCCCGCGTCAGCACCGACGACCAGGACTTGAC
CAACCAACGGGCCGAACTGCACGCGGCCGGCTGCACCAAGCTGTTTTCCGAGAAGATCACCGGCACCAGG
CGCGACCGCCCGGAGCTGGCCAGGATGCTTGACCACCTACGCCCTGGCGACGTTGTGACAGTGACCAGGC
TAGACCGCCTGGCCCGCAGCACCCGCGACCTACTGGACATTGCCGAGCGCATCCAGGAGGCCGGCGCGGG
CCTGCGTAGCCTGGCAGAGCCGTGGGCCGACACCACCACGCCGGCCGGCCGCATGGTGTTGACCGTGTTC
GCCGGCATTGCCGAGTTCGAGCGTTCCCTAATCATCGACCGCACCCGGAGCGGGCGCGAGGCCGCCAAGG
CCCGAGGCGTGAAGTTTGGCCCCCGCCCTACCCTCACCCCGGCACAGATCGCGCACGCCCGCGAGCTGAT
CGACCAGGAAGGCCGCACCGTGAAAGAGGCGGCTGCACTGCTTGGCGTGCATCGCTCGACCCTGTACCGC
GCACTTGAGCGCAGCGAGGAAGTGACGCCCACCGAGGCCAGGCGGCGCGGTGCCTTCCGTGAGGACGCAT
TGACCGAGGCCGACGCCCTGGCGGCCGCCGAGAATGAACGCCAAGAGGAACAAGCATGAAACCGCACCAG
GACGGCCAGGACGAACCGTTTTTCATTACCGAAGAGATCGAGGCGGAGATGATCGCGGCCGGGTACGTGT
TCGAGCCGCCCGCGCACGTCTCAACCGTGCGGCTGCATGAAATCCTGGCCGGTTTGTCTGATGCCAAGCT
GGCGGCCTGGCCGGCCAGCTTGGCCGCTGAAGAAACCGAGCGCCGCCGTCTAAAAAGGTGATGTGTATTT
GAGTAAAACAGCTTGCGTCATGCGGTCGCTGCGTATATGATGCGATGAGTAAATAAACAAATACGCAAGG
GGAACGCATGAAGGTTATCGCTGTACTTAACCAGAAAGGCGGGTCAGGCAAGACGACCATCGCAACCCAT
CTAGCCCGCGCCCTGCAACTCGCCGGGGCCGATGTTCTGTTAGTCGATTCCGATCCCCAGGGCAGTGCCC
GCGATTGGGCGGCCGTGCGGGAAGATCAACCGCTAACCGTTGTCGGCATCGACCGCCCGACGATTGACCG
CGACGTGAAGGCCATCGGCCGGCGCGACTTCGTAGTGATCGACGGAGCGCCCCAGGCGGCGGACTTGGCT
GTGTCCGCGATCAAGGCAGCCGACTTCGTGCTGATTCCGGTGCAGCCAAGCCCTTACGACATATGGGCCA
CCGCCGACCTGGTGGAGCTGGTTAAGCAGCGCATTGAGGTCACGGATGGAAGGCTACAAGCGGCCTTTGT
CGTGTCGCGGGCGATCAAAGGCACGCGCATCGGCGGTGAGGTTGCCGAGGCGCTGGCCGGGTACGAGCTG
CCCATTCTTGAGTCCCGTATCACGCAGCGCGTGAGCTACCCAGGCACTGCCGCCGCCGGCACAACCGTTC
TTGAATCAGAACCCGAGGGCGACGCTGCCCGCGAGGTCCAGGCGCTGGCCGCTGAAATTAAATCAAAACT
CATTTGAGTTAATGAGGTAAAGAGAAAATGAGCAAAAGCACAAACACGCTAAGTGCCGGCCGTCCGAGCG
CACGCAGCAGCAAGGCTGCAACGTTGGCCAGCCTGGCAGACACGCCAGCCATGAAGCGGGTCAACTTTCA
GTTGCCGGCGGAGGATCACACCAAGCTGAAGATGTACGCGGTACGCCAAGGCAAGACCATTACCGAGCTG
CTATCTGAATACATCGCGCAGCTACCAGAGTAAATGAGCAAATGAATAAATGAGTAGATGAATTTTAGCG
GCTAAAGGAGGCGGCATGGAAAATCAAGAACAACCAGGCACCGACGCCGTGGAATGCCCCATGTGTGGAG
GAACGGGCGGTTGGCCAGGCGTAAGCGGCTGGGTTGTCTGCCGGCCCTGCAATGGCACTGGAACCCCCAA
GCCCGAGGAATCGGCGTGACGGTCGCAAACCATCCGGCCCGGTACAAATCGGCGCGGCGCTGGGTGATGA
CCTGGTGGAGAAGTTGAAGGCCGCGCAGGCCGCCCAGCGGCAACGCATCGAGGCAGAAGCACGCCCCGGT
GAATCGTGGCAAGCGGCCGCTGATCGAATCCGCAAAGAATCCCGGCAACCGCCGGCAGCCGGTGCGCCGT
CGATTAGGAAGCCGCCCAAGGGCGACGAGCAACCAGATTTTTTCGTTCCGATGCTCTATGACGTGGGCAC
CCGCGATAGTCGCAGCATCATGGACGTGGCCGTTTTCCGTCTGTCGAAGCGTGACCGACGAGCTGGCGAG
GTGATCCGCTACGAGCTTCCAGACGGGCACGTAGAGGTTTCCGCAGGGCCGGCCGGCATGGCCAGTGTGT
GGGATTACGACCTGGTACTGATGGCGGTTTCCCATCTAACCGAATCCATGAACCGATACCGGGAAGGGAA
GGGAGACAAGCCCGGCCGCGTGTTCCGTCCACACGTTGCGGACGTACTCAAGTTCTGCCGGCGAGCCGAT
GGCGGAAAGCAGAAAGACGACCTGGTAGAAACCTGCATTCGGTTAAACACCACGCACGTTGCCATGCAGC
GTACGAAGAAGGCCAAGAACGGCCGCCTGGTGACGGTATCCGAGGGTGAAGCCTTGATTAGCCGCTACAA
GATCGTAAAGAGCGAAACCGGGCGGCCGGAGTACATCGAGATCGAGCTAGCTGATTGGATGTACCGCGAG
ATCACAGAAGGCAAGAACCCGGACGTGCTGACGGTTCACCCCGATTACTTTTTGATCGATCCCGGCATCG
GCCGTTTTCTCTACCGCCTGGCACGCCGCGCCGCAGGCAAGGCAGAAGCCAGATGGTTGTTCAAGACGAT
CTACGAACGCAGTGGCAGCGCCGGAGAGTTCAAGAAGTTCTGTTTCACCGTGCGCAAGCTGATCGGGTCA
AATGACCTGCCGGAGTACGATTTGAAGGAGGAGGCGGGGCAGGCTGGCCCGATCCTAGTCATGCGCTACC
GCAACCTGATCGAGGGCGAAGCATCCGCCGGTTCCTAATGTACGGAGCAGATGCTAGGGCAAATTGCCCT
AGCAGGGGAAAAAGGTCGAAAAGGTCTCTTTCCTGTGGATAGCACGTACATTGGGAACCCAAAGCCGTAC
ATTGGGAACCGGAACCCGTACATTGGGAACCCAAAGCCGTACATTGGGAACCGGTCACACATGTAAGTGA
CTGATATAAAAGAGAAAAAAGGCGATTTTTCCGCCTAAAACTCTTTAAAACTTATTAAAACTCTTAAAAC
CCGCCTGGCCTGTGCATAACTGTCTGGCCAGCGCACAGCCGAAGAGCTGCAAAAAGCGCCTACCCTTCGG
TCGCTGCGCTCCCTACGCCCCGCCGCTTCGCGTCGGCCTATCGCGGCCGCTGGCCGCTCAAAAATGGCTG
GCCTACGGCCAGGCAATCTACCAGGGCGCGGACAAGCCGCGCCGTCGCCACTCGACCGCCGGCGCCCACA
TCAAGGCACCCTGCCTCGCGCGTTTCGGTGATGACGGTGAAAACCTCTGACACATGCAGCTCCCGGAGAC
GGTCACAGCTTGTCTGTAAGCGGATGCCGGGAGCAGACAAGCCCGTCAGGGCGCGTCAGCGGGTGTTGGC
GGGTGTCGGGGCGCAGCCATGACCCAGTCACGTAGCGATAGCGGAGTGTATACTGGCTTAACTATGCGGC
ATCAGAGCAGATTGTACTGAGAGTGCACCATATGCGGTGTGAAATACCGCACAGATGCGTAAGGAGAAAA
TACCGCATCAGGCGCTCTTCCGCTTCCTCGCTCACTGACTCGCTGCGCTCGGTCGTTCGGCTGCGGCGAG
CGGTATCAGCTCACTCAAAGGCGGTAATACGGTTATCCACAGAATCAGGGGATAACGCAGGAAAGAACAT
GTGAGCAAAAGGCCAGCAAAAGGCCAGGAACCGTAAAAAGGCCGCGTTGCTGGCGTTTTTCCATAGGCTC
CGCCCCCCTGACGAGCATCACAAAAATCGACGCTCAAGTCAGAGGTGGCGAAACCCGACAGGACTATAAA
GATACCAGGCGTTTCCCCCTGGAAGCTCCCTCGTGCGCTCTCCTGTTCCGACCCTGCCGCTTACCGGATA
CCTGTCCGCCTTTCTCCCTTCGGGAAGCGTGGCGCTTTCTCATAGCTCACGCTGTAGGTATCTCAGTTCG
GTGTAGGTCGTTCGCTCCAAGCTGGGCTGTGTGCACGAACCCCCCGTTCAGCCCGACCGCTGCGCCTTAT
CCGGTAACTATCGTCTTGAGTCCAACCCGGTAAGACACGACTTATCGCCACTGGCAGCAGCCACTGGTAA
CAGGATTAGCAGAGCGAGGTATGTAGGCGGTGCTACAGAGTTCTTGAAGTGGTGGCCTAACTACGGCTAC
ACTAGAAGGACAGTATTTGGTATCTGCGCTCTGCTGAAGCCAGTTACCTTCGGAAAAAGAGTTGGTAGCT
CTTGATCCGGCAAACAAACCACCGCTGGTAGCGGTGGTTTTTTTGTTTGCAAGCAGCAGATTACGCGCAG
AAAAAAAGGATCTCAAGAAGATCCTTTGATCTTTTCTACGGGGTCTGACGCTCAGTGGAACGAAAACTCA
CGTTAAGGGATTTTGGTCATGCATTCTAGGTACTAAAACAATTCATCCAGTAAAATATAATATTTTATTT
TCTCCCAATCAGGCTTGATCCCCAGTAAGTCAAAAAATAGCTCGACATACTGTTCTTCCCCGATATCCTC
CCTGATCGACCGGACGCAGAAGGCAATGTCATACCACTTGTCCGCCCTGCCGCTTCTCCCAAGATCAATA
AAGCCACTTACTTTGCCATCTTTCACAAAGATGTTGCTGTCTCCCAGGTCGCCGTGGGAAAAGACAAGTT
CCTCTTCGGGCTTTTCCGTCTTTAAAAAATCATACAGCTCGCGCGGATCTTTAAATGGAGTGTCTTCTTC
CCAGTTTTCGCAATCCACATCGGCCAGATCGTTATTCAGTAAGTAATCCAATTCGGCTAAGCGGCTGTCT
AAGCTATTCGTATAGGGACAATCCGATATGTCGATGGAGTGAAAGAGCCTGATGCACTCCGCATACAGCT
CGATAATCTTTTCAGGGCTTTGTTCATCTTCATACTCTTCCGAGCAAAGGACGCCATCGGCCTCACTCAT
GAGCAGATTGCTCCAGCCATCATGCCGTTCAAAGTGCAGGACCTTTGGAACAGGCAGCTTTCCTTCCAGC
CATAGCATCATGTCCTTTTCCCGTTCCACATCATAGGTGGTCCCTTTATACCGGCTGTCCGTCATTTTTA
AATATAGGTTTTCATTTTCTCCCACCAGCTTATATACCTTAGCAGGAGACATTCCTTCCGTATCTTTTAC
GCAGCGGTATTTTTCGATCAGTTTTTTCAATTCCGGTGATATTCTCATTTTAGCCATTTATTATTTCCTT
CCTCTTTTCTACAGTATTTAAAGATACCCCAAGAAGCTAATTATAACAAGACGAACTCCAATTCACTGTT
CCTTGCATTCTAAAACCTTAAATACCAGAAAACAGCTTTTTCAAAGTTGTTTTCAAAGTTGGCGTATAAC
ATAGTATCGACGGAGCCGATTTTGAAACCGCGGTGATCACAGGCAGCAACGCTCTGTCATCGTTACAATC
AACATGCTACCCTCCGCGAGATCATCCGTGTTTCAAACCCGGCAGCTTAGTTGCCGTTCTTCCGAATAGC
ATCGGTAACATGAGCAAAGTCTGCCGCCTTACAACGGCTCTCCCGCTGACGCCGTCCCGGACTGATGGGC
TGCCTGTATCGAGTGGTGATTTTGTGCCGAGCTGCCGGTCGGGGAGCTGTTGGCTGGCTGG
Features (pLannotate 1.2.2; 22 found; start..end, strand, type, name):
      1..25      +  misc_feature   LB T-DNA repeat: left border repeat from nopaline C58 T-DNA
    103..277     -  polyA_signal   CaMV poly(A) signal: cauliflower mosaic virus polyadenylation signal
    300..350     +  CDS            lacI (fragment): lac repressor; lacI; The lac repressor binds to the lac operator to inhibit transcription in E. coli. This inhibition can be relieved by adding lactose or isopropyl-β-D-thiogalactopyranoside (IPTG).
    354..478     +  rep_origin     RSF ori (fragment): Plasmids containing the RSF 1030 origin of replication can be propagated in E. coli cells that contain additional plasmids with compatible origins.
    480..572     +  CDS            lacI (fragment): lac repressor; lacI; The lac repressor binds to the lac operator to inhibit transcription in E. coli. This inhibition can be relieved by adding lactose or isopropyl-β-D-thiogalactopyranoside (IPTG).
    585..606     +  protein_bind   CAP binding site: CAP binding activates transcription in the presence of cAMP. E. coli catabolite activator protein
    621..651     +  promoter       lac promoter: promoter for the E. coli lac operon
    659..675     +  protein_bind   lac operator: The lac repressor binds to the lac operator to inhibit transcription in E. coli. This inhibition can be relieved by adding lactose or isopropyl-β-D-thiogalactopyranoside (IPTG). lac repressor encoded by lacI
    720..738     +  promoter       T3 promoter: promoter for bacteriophage T3 RNA polymerase
    751..858     +  misc_feature   MCS: pBluescript multiple cloning site
    867..885     -  promoter       T7 promoter: promoter for bacteriophage T7 RNA polymerase
    893..1048    +  CDS            lacZα (fragment): LacZα fragment of β-galactosidase; lacZ fragment
   1072..1138    +  CDS            lacZα (fragment): LacZα fragment of β-galactosidase; lacZ fragment
   1204..1228    +  misc_feature   RB T-DNA repeat: right border repeat from nopaline C58 T-DNA
   1567..1968    +  CDS            Y4CG_SINFN (fragment): Protein inferred from homology: Swiss-Prot protein existence level 3. From Sinorhizobium fredii (strain NBRC 101917 / NGR234).
   2528..3157    +  CDS            pVS1 StaA: stability protein from the Pseudomonas plasmid pVS1 (Heeb et al., 2000)
   3590..4658    +  CDS            pVS1 RepA (fragment): replication protein from the Pseudomonas plasmid pVS1 (Heeb et al., 2000)
   4724..4918    +  rep_origin     pVS1 oriV: origin of replication for the Pseudomonas plasmid pVS1 (Heeb et al., 2000)
   5121..5160    +  CDS            rop (fragment): Rop protein, which maintains plasmids at low copy number; rop
   5262..5402    +  misc_feature   bom: basis of mobility region from pBR322
   5588..6176    -  rep_origin     ori: high-copy-number ColE1/pMB1/pBR322/pUC origin of replication
   6263..7057    -  CDS            KanR: aminoglycoside phosphotransferase; aphA-3; confers resistance to kanamycin
