[The description below was written by a language model from this plasmid's Addgene catalogue record and pLannotate feature annotations shown in this document.]
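Description:
pDHt-SK is an empty binary (T-DNA) vector backbone catalogued for fungal expression work, built by replacing a roughly 300 bp PvuII fragment carrying the multiple cloning site of the binary vector pDHt with a roughly 0.8 kb HpaI–StuI fragment from pGreenII0000. It carries no insert. The associated work concerns targeted gene replacement in the plant-pathogenic fungi Magnaporthe grisea and Fusarium oxysporum, and the architecture is that of a vector for Agrobacterium-mediated transfer of DNA into such hosts.

The annotated sequence (about 7.5 kb) shows a compact T-DNA bounded by nopaline C58-type left and right border repeats. Between the borders lie a CaMV polyadenylation signal near the left border and the pGreenII-derived cloning region: a CAP binding site, lac promoter and lac operator, then a pBluescript-type multiple cloning site flanked by T3 and T7 phage promoters and followed by lacZα fragments. The small lacI and RSF ori fragments annotated upstream look like short partial matches rather than functional elements. M13 reverse and forward primer sites are listed for sequencing across the cloning site. Notably, no fungal selectable marker or fungal promoter is annotated inside the T-DNA, so any selection cassette and homology arms would have to be added by the user through restriction cloning.

Outside the borders, the backbone provides a ColE1/pMB1-type origin with the pBR322 bom region for propagation in E. coli, and the pVS1 oriV, RepA and StaA functions for replication and stable maintenance in Agrobacterium. A kanamycin resistance gene (aminoglycoside phosphotransferase) provides bacterial selection. Copy number is recorded as unknown.
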