Addgene plasmid #63615: pDHt-SK
Purpose: (Empty Backbone) The multiple cloning site of pGreenII0000 cloned into binary vector pDHt
Depositing lab: Seogchan Kang. Depositing organization: Pennsylvania State University. Publication: A dual selection based, targeted gene replacement tool for Magnaporthe grisea and Fusarium oxysporum. Khang CH, Park SY, Lee YH, Kang S. Fungal Genet Biol. 2005 Jun;42(6):483-92. Epub 2005 Apr 25. 10.1016/j.fgb.2005.03.004 PubMed 15893252.
Backbone
  Vector backbone: pDHt
  Backbone manufacturer: Mullins, E.D., Kang, S., 2001. Transformation: a tool for studying fungal pathogens of plants. Cell. Mol. Life Sci. 58, 2043–205
  Backbone size (bp): 7483
  Modifications to backbone: A 300bp PvuII-PvuII fragment of pDHt containing MCS was replaced with a 0.8kb HpaI-StuI fragment isolated from pGreenII0000
  Vector type: fungal expression
Growth in bacteria
  Bacterial resistance: Kanamycin, 50 μg/mL
  Growth temperature: 37°C
  Growth strain: DH5alpha
  Copy number: Unknown
Gene/Insert
  Cloning method: Restriction Enzyme
  Sequencing primers: 5′ M13R; 3′ M13-F20
Terms and licenses: Academic/Nonprofit Terms; Industry Terms: Not Available to Industry
How to cite: pDHt-SK was a gift from Seogchan Kang (Addgene plasmid # 63615 ; http://n2t.net/addgene:63615 ; RRID:Addgene_63615)
