>Addgene plasmid #63615 | pDHt-SK | addgene partial sequence | sequence record 107546 | LB-F1 5'-gtggtgtaaacaaattgacgc-3'
TTGCGGACGTTTTTAATGTACTGAATTAACGCCGAATTAATTCGGGGGATCTGGATTTTAGTACTGGATT
TTGGTTTTAGGAATTAGAAATTTTATTGATAGAAGTATTTTACAAATACAAATACATACTAAGGGTTTCT
TATATGCTCAACACATGAGCGAAACCCTATAGGAACCCTAATTCCCTTATCTGGGAACTACTCACACATT
ATTATGGAGAAACTCGATTGGCAAGCTGCTCTAGCCAATACGCAAACCGCCTCTCCCCGCGCGTTGGCCG
ATTCATTAATGCAGCCTTCATGTTCTTTCCTGCGTTATCCCCTGATTCTGTGGATAACCGTATTACCGCC
TTTGAGTGAGCTGATACCGCTCGCCGCAGCCGAACGACCGAGCGCAGCGAGTCAGTGAGCGAGGAAGCGG
AAGAGCGCCCAATACGCAAACCGCCTCTCCCCGCGCGTTGGCCGATTCATTAATGCAGCTGGCACGACAG
GTTTCCCGACTGGAAAGCGGGCAGTGAGCGCAACGCAATTAATGTGAGTTAGCTCACTCATTAGGCACCC
CAGGCTTTACACTTTATGCTTCCGGCTCGTATGTTGTGTGGAATTGTGAGCGGATAACAATTTCACACAG
GAAACAGCTATGACCATGATTACGCCAAGCGCGCAATTAACCCTCACTAAAGGGAACAAAAGCTGGAGCT
CCACCGCGGTGGCGGCCGCTCTAGAACTAGTGGATCCCCCGGGCTGCAGGAATTCGATATCAAGCTTATC
GATACCGTCGACCTCGAGGGGGGGCCCGGTACCCAATTCGCCCTATAGTGAGTCGTATTACGCGCGCTCA
CTGGCCGTCGTTTTACAACGTCGTGACTGGGAAAACCCTGGCGTTACCCAACTTAATCGCCTTGCAGCAC
ATCCCCCTTT
