>Addgene plasmid #63615 | pDHt-SK | addgene partial sequence | sequence record 107547 | RB-F1 5'-ggataaaccttttcacgccc-3'
AACGCTCTTTTCTCTTAGGTTTACCCGCCAATATATCCTGTCAAACACTGATAGTTTAAACTGAAGGCGG
GAAACGACAATCTGATCCAAGCTCAAGCTGCTCTAGCATTCGCCATTCAGGCTGCGCAACTGTTGGGAAG
GGCGATCGGTGCGGGCCTCTTCGCTATTACGCCAGAACATTAACGCTTACAATTTCCATTCGCCATTCAG
GCTGCGCAACTGTTGGGAAGGGCGATCGGTGCGGGCCTCTTCGCTATTACGCCAGCTGGCGAAAGGGGGA
TGTGCTGCAAGGCGATTAAGTTGGGTAACGCCAGGGTTTTCCCAGTCACGACGTTGTAAAACGACGGCCA
GTGAGCGCGCGTAATACGACTCACTATAGGGCGAATTGGGTACCGGGCCCCCCCTCGAGGTCGACGGTAT
CGATAAGCTTGATATCGAATTCCTGCAGCCCGGGGGATCCACTAGTTCTAGAGCGGCCGCCACCGCGGTG
GAGCTCCAGCTTTTGTTCCCTTTAGTGAGGGTTAATTGCGCGCTTGGCGTAATCATGGTCATAGCTGTTT
CCTGTGTGAAATTGTTATCCGCTCACAATTCCACACAACATACGAGCCGGAAGCATAAAGTGTAAAGCCT
GGGGTGCCTAATGAGTGAGCTAACTCACATTAATTGCGTTGCGCTCACTGCCCGCTTTCCAGTCGGGAAA
CCTGTCGTGCCAGCTGCATTAATGAATCGGCCAACGCGCGGGGAGAGGCGGTTTGCGTATTGGGCGCTCT
TCCGCTTCCTCGCTCACTGACTCGCTGCGCTCGGTCGTTCGGCTGCGGCGAGCGGTATCAGCTCACTCAA
AGGCGGTAATACGGTTATCCACAGAATCAGGGGATAACGCAGGAAAGAACATGAAGGCTGCATTAATGAA
TCGGCCAACGC
